>Addgene plasmid #68737 | pVITRO1-SS-113 | depositor full sequence | sequence record 120975 | pVITRO1-SS-113 sequence 7477 bps
CCTGCAGGGCCTGAAATAACCTCTGAAAGAGGAACTTGGTTAGGTACCTTCTGAGGCGGAAAGAACCAGC
TGTGGAATGTGTGTCAGTTAGGGTGTGGAAAGTCCCCAGGCTCCCCAGCAGGCAGAAGTATGCAAAGCAT
GCATCTCAATTAGTCAGCAACCAGGTGTGGAAAGTCCCCAGGCTCCCCAGCAGGCAGAAGTATGCAAAGC
ATGCATCTCAATTAGTCAGCAACCATAGTCCCACTAGTGGAGCCGAGAGTAATTCATACAAAAGGAGGGA
TCGCCTTCGCAAGGGGAGAGCCCAGGGACCGTCCCTAAATTCTCACAGACCCAAATCCCTGTAGCCGCCC
CACGACAGCGCGAGGAGCATGCGCTCAGGGCTGAGCGCGGGGAGAGCAGAGCACACAAGCTCATAGACCC
TGGTCGTGGGGGGGAGGACCGGGGAGCTGGCGCGGGGCAAACTGGGAAAGCGGTGTCGTGTGCTGGCTCC
GCCCTCTTCCCGAGGGTGGGGGAGAACGGTATATAAGTGCGGCAGTCGCCTTGGACGTTCTTTTTCGCAA
CGGGTTTGCCGTCAGAACGCAGGTGAGGGGCGGGTGTGGCTTCCGCGGGCCGCCGAGCTGGAGGTCCTGC
TCCGAGCGGGCCGGGCCCCGCTGTCGTCGGCGGGGATTAGCTGCGAGCATTCCCGCTTCGAGTTGCGGGC
GGCGCGGGAGGCAGAGTGCGAGGCCTAGCGGCAACCCCGTAGCCTCGCCTCGTGTCCGGCTTGAGGCCTA
GCGTGGTGTCCGCGCCGCCGCCGCGTGCTACTCCGGCCGCACTCTGGTCTTTTTTTTTTTTGTTGTTGTT
GCCCTGCTGCCTTCGATTGCCGTTCAGCAATAGGGGCTAACAAAGGGAGGGTGCGGGGCTTGCTCGCCCG
GAGCCCGGAGAGGTCATGGTTGGGGAGGAATGGAGGGACAGGAGTGGCGGCTGGGGCCCGCCCGCCTTCG
GAGCACATGTCCGACGCCACCTGGATGGGGCGAGGCCTGGGGTTTTTCCCGAAGCAACCAGGCTGGGGTT
AGCGTGCCGAGGCCATGTGGCCCCAGCACCCGGCACGATCTGGCTTGGCGGCGCCGCGTTGCCCTGCCTC
CCTAACTAGGGTGAGGCCATCCCGTCCGGCACCAGTTGCGTGCGTGGAAAGATGGCCGCTCCCGGGCCCT
GTTGCAAGGAGCTCAAAATGGAGGACGCGGCAGCCCGGTGGAGCGGGCGGGTGAGTCACCCACACAAAGG
AAGAGGGCCTGGTCCCTCACCGGCTGCTGCTTCCTGTGACCCCGTGGTCCTATCGGCCGCAATAGTCACC
TCGGGCTTTTGAGCACGGCTAGTCGCGGCGGGGGGAGGGGATGTAATGGCGTTGGAGTTTGTTCACATTT
GGTGGGTGGAGACTAGTCAGGCCAGCCTGGCGCTGGAAGTCATTTTTGGAATTTGTCCCCTTGAGTTTTG
AGCGGAGCTAATTCTCGGGCTTCTTAGCGGTTCAAAGGTATCTTTTAAACCCTTTTTTAGGTGTTGTGAA
AACCACCGCTAATTCAAAGCAACCGGTGATATCAAAGATCTATGGACTACAAGGACGACGATGACAAGCC
CAAGAAAAAGCGCAAGGTCTCTAGACCCGGGGAGCGCCCCTTCCAGTGTCGCATTTGCATGCGGAACTTT
TCGGATAAAACTAAATTGAGAGTTCATACCCGTACTCATACCGGTGAAAAACCGTTTCAGTGTCGGATCT
GTATGCGAAATTTCTCCGTTAGACATAATTTGACTAGACATCTACGTACGCACACCGGCGAGAAGCCATT
CCAATGCCGAATATGCATGCGCAACTTCAGTCAATCTACTTCTTTGCAAAGACACCTAAAAACCCACCTG
AGAGGATCCGGGCGCGCCGACGCGCTGGACGATTTCGATCTCGACATGCTGGGTTCTGATGCCCTCGATG
ACTTTGACCTGGATATGTTGGGAAGCGACGCATTGGATGACTTTGATCTGGACATGCTCGGCTCCGATGC
TCTGGACGATTTCGATCTCGATATGTTAATTAATTGTTAAGCTAGCTGGCCAGACATGATAAGATACATT
GATGAGTTTGGACAAACCACAACTAGAATGCAGTGAAAAAAATGCTTTATTTGTGAAATTTGTGATGCTA
TTGCTTTATTTGTAACCATTATAAGCTGCAATAAACAAGTTAACAACAACAATTGCATTCATTTTATGTT
TCAGGTTCAGGGGGAGGTGTGGGAGGTTTTTTAAAGCAAGTAAAACCTCTACAAATGTGGTATGGAAATG
TTAATTAACTAGCCATGACCAAAATCCCTTAACGTGAGTTTTCGTTCCACTGAGCGTCAGACCCCGTAGA
AAAGATCAAAGGATCTTCTTGAGATCCTTTTTTTCTGCGCGTAATCTGCTGCTTGCAAACAAAAAAACCA
CCGCTACCAGCGGTGGTTTGTTTGCCGGATCAAGAGCTACCAACTCTTTTTCCGAAGGTAACTGGCTTCA
GCAGAGCGCAGATACCAAATACTGTTCTTCTAGTGTAGCCGTAGTTAGGCCACCACTTCAAGAACTCTGT
AGCACCGCCTACATACCTCGCTCTGCTAATCCTGTTACCAGTGGCTGCTGCCAGTGGCGATAAGTCGTGT
CTTACCGGGTTGGACTCAAGACGATAGTTACCGGATAAGGCGCAGCGGTCGGGCTGAACGGGGGGTTCGT
GCACACAGCCCAGCTTGGAGCGAACGACCTACACCGAACTGAGATACCTACAGCGTGAGCTATGAGAAAG
CGCCACGCTTCCCGAAGGGAGAAAGGCGGACAGGTATCCGGTAAGCGGCAGGGTCGGAACAGGAGAGCGC
ACGAGGGAGCTTCCAGGGGGAAACGCCTGGTATCTTTATAGTCCTGTCGGGTTTCGCCACCTCTGACTTG
AGCGTCGATTTTTGTGATGCTCGTCAGGGGGGCGGAGCCTATGGAAAAACGCCAGCAACGCGGCCTTTTT
ACGGTTCCTGGCCTTTTGCTGGCCTTTTGCTCACATGTTCTTAATTAACCTGCAGGCGTTACATAACTTA
CGGTAAATGGCCCGCCTGGCTGACCGCCCAACGACCCCCGCCCATTGACGTCAATAATGACGTATGTTCC
CATAGTAACGCCAATAGGGACTTTCCATTGACGTCAATGGGTGGAGTATTTACGGTAAACTGCCCACTTG
GCAGTACATCAAGTGTATCATATGCCAAGTACGCCCCCTATTGACGTCAATGACGGTAAATGGCCCGCCT
GGCATTATGCCCAGTACATGACCTTATGGGACTTTCCTACTTGGCAGTACATCTACGTATTAGTCATCGC
TATTACCATGATGATGCGGTTTTGGCAGTACATCAATGGGCGTGGATAGCGGTTTGACTCACGGGGATTT
CCAAGTCTCCACCCCATTGACGTCAATGGGAGTTTGTTTTGACTAGTGGAGCCGAGAGTAATTCATACAA
AAGGAGGGATCGCCTTCGCAAGGGGAGAGCCCAGGGACCGTCCCTAAATTCTCACAGACCCAAATCCCTG
TAGCCGCCCCACGACAGCGCGAGGAGCATGCGCCCAGGGCTGAGCGCGGGTAGATCAGAGCACACAAGCT
CACAGTCCCCGGCGGTGGGGGGAGGGGCGCGCTGAGCGGGGGCCAGGGAGCTGGCGCGGGGCAAACTGGG
AAAGTGGTGTCGTGTGCTGGCTCCGCCCTCTTCCCGAGGGTGGGGGAGAACGGTATATAAGTGCGGTAGT
CGCCTTGGACGTTCTTTTTCGCAACGGGTTTGCCGTCAGAACGCAGGTGAGTGGCGGGTGTGGCTTCCGC
GGGCCCCGGAGCTGGAGCCCTGCTCTGAGCGGGCCGGGCTGATATGCGAGTGTCGTCCGCAGGGTTTAGC
TGTGAGCATTCCCACTTCGAGTGGCGGGCGGTGCGGGGGTGAGAGTGCGAGGCCTAGCGGCAACCCCGTA
GCCTCGCCTCGTGTCCGGCTTGAGGCCTAGCGTGGTGTCCGCCGCCGCGTGCCACTCCGGCCGCACTATG
CGTTTTTTGTCCTTGCTGCCCTCGATTGCCTTCCAGCAGCATGGGCTAACAAAGGGAGGGTGTGGGGCTC
ACTCTTAAGGAGCCCATGAAGCTTACGTTGGATAGGAATGGAAGGGCAGGAGGGGCGACTGGGGCCCGCC
CGCCTTCGGAGCACATGTCCGACGCCACCTGGATGGGGCGAGGCCTGTGGCTTTCCGAAGCAATCGGGCG
TGAGTTTAGCCTACCTGGGCCATGTGGCCCTAGCACTGGGCACGGTCTGGCCTGGCGGTGCCGCGTTCCC
TTGCCTCCCAACAAGGGTGAGGCCGTCCCGCCCGGCACCAGTTGCTTGCGCGGAAAGATGGCCGCTCCCG
GGGCCCTGTTGCAAGGAGCTCAAAATGGAGGACGCGGCAGCCCGGTGGAGCGGGCGGGTGAGTCACCCAC
ACAAAGGAAGAGGGCCTTGCCCCTCGCCGGCCGCTGCTTCCTGTGACCCCGTGGTCTATCGGCCGCATAG
TCACCTCGGGCTTCTCTTGAGCACCGCTCGTCGCGGCGGGGGGAGGGGATCTAATGGCGTTGGAGTTTGT
TCACATTTGGTGGGTGGAGACTAGTCAGGCCAGCCTGGCGCTGGAAGTCATTCTTGGAATTTGCCCCTTT
GAGTTTGGAGCGAGGCTAATTCTCAAGCCTCTTAGCGGTTCAAAGGTATTTTCTAAACCCGTTTCCAGGT
GTTGTGAAAGCCACCGCTAATTCAAAGCAATCCGGAGTATACATGGTGAGCAAGGGCGAGGAGGATAACA
TGGCCATCATCAAGGAGTTCATGCGCTTCAAGGTGCACATGGAGGGCTCCGTGAACGGCCACGAGTTCGA
GATCGAGGGCGAGGGCGAGGGCCGCCCCTACGAGGGCACCCAGACCGCCAAGCTGAAGGTGACCAAGGGT
GGCCCCCTGCCCTTCGCCTGGGACATCCTGTCCCCTCAGTTCATGTACGGCTCCAAGGCCTACGTGAAGC
ACCCCGCCGACATCCCCGACTACTTGAAGCTGTCCTTCCCCGAGGGCTTCAAGTGGGAGCGCGTGATGAA
CTTCGAGGACGGCGGCGTGGTGACCGTGACCCAGGACTCCTCCCTGCAGGACGGCGAGTTCATCTACAAG
GTGAAGCTGCGCGGCACCAACTTCCCCTCCGACGGCCCCGTAATGCAGAAGAAGACCATGGGCTGGCAGG
CCTCCTCCGAGCGGATGTACCCCGAGGACGGCGCCCTGAAGGGCGAGATCAAGCAGAGGCTGAAGCTGAA
GGACGGCGGCCACTACGACGCTGAGGTCAAGACCACCTACAAGGCCAAGAAGCCCGTGCAGCTGCCCGGC
GCCTACAACGTCAACATCAAGTTGGACATCACCTCCCACAACGAGGACTACACCATCGTGGAACAGTACG
AACGCGCCGAGGGCCGCCACTCCACCGGCGGCATGGACGAGCTGTACAAGTAACCTAGGAGCAGGTTTCC
CCAATGACACAAAACGTGCAACTTGAAACTCCGCCTGGTCTTTCCAGGTCTAGAGGGGTAACACTTTGTA
CTGCGTTTGGCTCCACGCTCGATCCACTGGCGAGTGTTAGTAACAGCACTGTTGCTTCGTAGCGGAGCAT
GACGGCCGTGGGAACTCCTCCTTGGTAACAAGGACCCACGGGGCCAAAAGCCACGCCCACACGGGCCCGT
CATGTGTGCAACCCCAGCACGGCGACTTTACTGCGAAACCCACTTTAAAGTGACATTGAAACTGGTACCC
ACACACTGGTGACAGGCTAAGGATGCCCTTCAGGTACCCCGAGGTAACACGCGACACTCGGGATCTGAGA
AGGGGACTGGGGCTTCTATAAAAGCGCTCGGTTTAAAAAGCTTCTATGCCTGAATAGGTGACCGGAGGTC
GGCACCTTTCCTTTGCAATTACTGACCCTATGAATACACTGACTGTTTGACAATTAATCATCGGCATAGT
ATATCGGCATAGTATAATACGACTCACTATAGGAGGGCCACCATGATTGAACAAGATGGATTGCACGCAG
GTTCTCCGGCCGCTTGGGTGGAGAGGCTATTCGGCTATGACTGGGCACAACAGACAATCGGCTGCTCTGA
TGCCGCCGTGTTCCGGCTGTCAGCGCAGGGGCGCCCGGTTCTTTTTGTCAAGACCGACCTGTCCGGTGCC
CTGAATGAACTGCAAGACGAGGCAGCGCGGCTATCGTGGCTGGCCACGACGGGCGTTCCTTGCGCAGCTG
TGCTCGACGTTGTCACTGAAGCGGGAAGGGACTGGCTGCTATTGGGCGAAGTGCCGGGGCAGGATCTCCT
GTCATCTCACCTTGCTCCTGCCGAGAAAGTATCCATCATGGCTGATGCAATGCGGCGGCTGCATACGCTT
GATCCGGCTACCTGCCCATTCGACCACCAAGCGAAACATCGCATCGAGCGAGCACGTACTCGGATGGAAG
CCGGTCTTGTCGATCAGGATGATCTGGACGAAGAGCATCAGGGGCTCGCGCCAGCCGAACTGTTCGCCAG
GCTCAAGGCGAGCATGCCCGACGGCGAGGATCTCGTCGTGACACATGGCGATGCCTGCTTGCCGAATATC
ATGGTGGAAAATGGCCGCTTTTCTGGATTCATCGACTGTGGCCGGCTGGGTGTGGCGGACCGCTATCAGG
ACATAGCGTTGGCTACCCGTGATATTGCTGAAGAGCTTGGCGGCGAATGGGCTGACCGCTTCCTCGTGCT
TTACGGTATCGCCGCTCCCGATTCGCAGCGCATCGCCTTCTATCGCCTTCTTGACGAGTTCTTCTGAGCG
GGACTCTGGGGTTCGAAATGACCGACCAAGCGAATTCGCTAGGATTATCCCTAATACCTGCCACCCCACT
CTTAATCAGTGGTGGAAGAACGGTCTCAGAACTGTTTGTTTCAATTGGCCATTTAAGTTTAGTAGTAAAA
GACTGGTTAATGATAACAATGCATCGTAAAACCTTCAGAAGGAAAGGAGAATGTTTTGTGGACCACTTTG
GTTTTCTTTTTTGCGTGTGGCAGTTTTAAGTTATTAGTTTTTAAAATCAGTACTTTTTAATGGAAACAAC
TTGACCAAAAATTTGTCACAGAATTTTGAGACCCATTAAAAAAGTTAAATGAGAAACCTGTGTGTTCCTT
TGGTCAACACCGAGACATTTAGGTGAAAGACATCTAATTCTGGTTTTACGAATCTGGAAACTTCTTGAAA
ATGTAATTCTTGAGTTAACACTTCTGGGTGGAGAATAGGGTTGTTTTCCCCCCACATAATTGGAAGGGGA
AGGAATATCATTTAAAGCTATGGGAGGGTTGCTTTGATTACAACACTGGAGAGAAATGCAGCATGTTGCT
GATTGCCTGTCACTAAAACAGGCCAAAAACTGAGTCCTTGGGTTGCATAGAAAGCTG
Features (pLannotate 1.2.2; 15 found; start..end, strand, type, name):
     51..242     +  promoter       SV40 promoter (fragment): SV40 enhancer and early promoter
    429..1562    +  promoter       mEF-1α promoter (fragment): strong constitutive promoter for mouse elongation factor EF-1α
   1588..1608    +  CDS            FLAG (fragment): FLAG® epitope tag, followed by an enterokinase cleavage site
   1909..2058    +  CDS            VP64: tetrameric repeat of the minimal activation domain of herpes simplex virus VP16 (Beerli et al., 1998)
   2090..2211    -  polyA_signal   SV40 poly(A) signal: SV40 polyadenylation signal
   2234..2305    -  CDS            large T antigen (fragment): large T antigen from SV40 (simian virus 40)
   2399..2987    +  rep_origin     ori: high-copy-number ColE1/pMB1/pBR322/pUC origin of replication
   3067..3370    +  enhancer       CMV enhancer: human cytomegalovirus immediate early enhancer
   3372..3471    +  promoter       CMV promoter (fragment): human cytomegalovirus (CMV) immediate early promoter
   4803..5512    +  CDS            mCherry (fragment): monomeric derivative of DsRed fluorescent protein (Shaner et al., 2004) mammalian codon-optimized
   5520..5964    +  misc_feature   FMDV IRES: internal ribosome entry site (IRES) of the foot-and-mouth disease virus
   5997..6015    +  promoter       tac promoter (fragment): strong E. coli promoter; hybrid between the trp and lac UV5 promoters
   6035..6053    +  promoter       T7 promoter: promoter for bacteriophage T7 RNA polymerase
   6063..6857    +  CDS            NeoR/KanR: aminoglycoside phosphotransferase from Tn5; aph(3')-II (or nptII); confers resistance to neomycin, kanamycin, and G418 (Geneticin®)
   6904..7476    +  polyA_signal   EF-1α poly(A) signal: human EF-1α polyadenylation signal
