[The description below was written by a language model from this plasmid's Addgene catalogue record and pLannotate feature annotations shown in this document.]
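Description:
pVITRO1-SS-113 is a 7,477 bp mammalian expression plasmid built on the commercial dual-cassette backbone pVITRO1-NEO-MCS, which is designed to express two genes from one vector. It replicates in E. coli from a high-copy ColE1/pUC-type origin. A single NeoR/KanR gene (Tn5 aminoglycoside phosphotransferase) serves both hosts, giving kanamycin resistance in bacteria and G418 resistance in mammalian cells.

The first cassette carries the synthetic transcription factor ZF9-VP64. A fragment of the SV40 enhancer/early promoter lies upstream of a mouse EF-1α promoter, followed by an N-terminal FLAG tag. The catalogue also records an N-terminal NLS and the ZF9 zinc-finger DNA-binding domain; neither is individually annotated, but they presumably occupy the gap between FLAG and VP64. VP64 is a tetrameric VP16 minimal activation domain that recruits the transcription machinery to the zinc finger's target site, and the cassette ends at an SV40 poly(A) signal.

The second cassette begins with a CMV enhancer and a partial CMV promoter. More than a kilobase of unannotated sequence follows, so the full promoter of this unit is not defined by the feature table. It encodes mCherry, then an FMDV IRES that allows translation of the downstream NeoR/KanR from the same transcript, and it terminates at a human EF-1α poly(A) signal. Short bacterial-type promoter matches (tac fragment, T7) just ahead of the resistance gene are consistent with its expression in E. coli.

The red fluorescence and G418 resistance thus mark cells that carry the plasmid and should co-express the activator. The recorded purpose is a ZF9 transcription factor with an mCherry marker, deposited in connection with work on DNA sense-and-respond protein modules for mammalian cells.
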