Addgene plasmid #68737: pVITRO1-SS-113
Purpose: ZF9-TF with mCherry marker
Depositing lab: James Collins. Depositing organization: Massachusetts Institute of Technology. Publication: DNA sense-and-respond protein modules for mammalian cells. Slomovic S, Collins JJ. Nat Methods. 2015 Sep 21. doi: 10.1038/nmeth.3585. PubMed 26389572.
Backbone
  Vector backbone: pVITRO1-NEO-MCS
  Backbone manufacturer: invivogen
  Backbone size w/o insert (bp): 6295
  Total vector size (bp): 7477
  Vector type: Mammalian Expression
  Selectable markers: Neomycin (select with G418)
Growth in bacteria
  Bacterial resistance: Kanamycin, 50 μg/mL
  Growth temperature: 37°C
  Growth strain: DH5alpha
  Copy number: High Copy
Gene/Insert 1
  Gene/Insert name: ZF9-VP64
  Species: Synthetic
  Insert size (bp): 486
  Tag / fusion protein: flag (N terminal on insert); NLS (N terminal on insert)
Gene/Insert 2
  Gene/Insert name: mCherry
  Species: Synthetic
  Insert size (bp): 708
Terms and licenses: Academic/Nonprofit Terms; Industry Terms: Not Available to Industry
How to cite: pVITRO1-SS-113 was a gift from James Collins (Addgene plasmid # 68737 ; http://n2t.net/addgene:68737 ; RRID:Addgene_68737)
