>Addgene plasmid #68737 | pVITRO1-SS-113 | addgene partial sequence | sequence record 124847 | EBV-rev 5'-GTGGTTTGTCCAAACTCATC-3'
AATTAATTAACATATCGAGATCGAAATCGTCCAGAGCATCGGAGCCGAGCATGTCCAGATCAAAGTCATC
CAATGCGTCGCTTCCCAACATATCCAGGTCAAAGTCATCGAGGGCATCAGAACCCAGCATGTCGAGATCG
AAATCGTCCAGCGCGTCGGCGCGCCCGGATCCTCTCAGGTGGGTTTTTAGGTGTCTTTGCAAAGAAGTAG
ATTGACTGAAGTTGCGCATGCATATTCGGCATTGGAATGGCTTCTCGCCGGTGTGCGTACGTAGATGTCT
AGTCAAATTATGTCTAACGGAGAAATTTCGCATACAGATCCGACACTGAAACGGTTTTTCACCGGTATGA
GTACGGGTATGAACTCTCAATTTAGTTTTATCCGAAAAGTTCCGCATGCAAATGCGACACTGGAAGGGGC
GCTCCCCGGGTCTAGAGACCTTGCGCTTTTTCTTGGGCTTGTCATCGTCGTCCTTGTAGTCCATAGATCT
TTGATATCACCGGTTGCTTTGAATTAGCGGTGGTTTTCACAACACCTAAAAAAGGGTTTAAAAGATACCT
TTGAACCGCTAAGAAGCCCGAGAATTAGCTCCGCTCAAAACTCAAGGGGACAAATTCCAAAAATGACTTC
CAGCGCCAGGCTGGCCTGACTAGTCTCCACCCACCAAATGTGAACAAACTCCAACGCCATTACATCCCCT
CCCCCCGCCGCGACTAGCCGTGCTCAAAAGCCCGAGGTGACTATTGCGG
