>Addgene plasmid #68737 | pVITRO1-SS-113 | addgene partial sequence | sequence record 124848 | FMDV-IRES-R 5'-CTCCGCTACGAAGCAACAGT-3'
AAACGCAGTACAAAGTGTTACCCCTCTAGACCTGGAAAGACCAGGCGGAGTTTCAAGTTGCACGTTTTGT
GTCATTGGGGAAACCTGCTCCTAGGTTACTTGTACAGCTCGTCCATGCCGCCGGTGGAGTGGCGGCCCTC
GGCGCGTTCGTACTGTTCCACGATGGTGTAGTCCTCGTTGTGGGAGGTGATGTCCAACTTGATGTTGACG
TTGTAGGCGCCGGGCAGCTGCACGGGCTTCTTGGCCTTGTAGGTGGTCTTGACCTCAGCGTCGTAGTGGC
CGCCGTCCTTCAGCTTCAGCCTCTGCTTGATCTCGCCCTTCAGGGCGCCGTCCTCGGGGTACATCCGCTC
GGAGGAGGCCTGCCAGCCCATGGTCTTCTTCTGCATTACGGGGCCGTCGGAGGGGAAGTTGGTGCCGCGC
AGCTTCACCTTGTAGATGAACTCGCCGTCCTGCAGGGAGGAGTCCTGGGTCACGGTCACCACGCCGCCGT
CCTCGAAGTTCATCACGCGCTCCCACTTGAAGCCCTCGGGGAAGGACAGCTTCAAGTAGTCGGGGATGTC
GGCGGGGTGCTTCACGTAGGCCTTGGAGCCGTACATGAACTGAGGGGACAGGATGTCCCAGGCGAAGGGC
AGGGGGCCACCCTTGGTCACCTTCAGCTTGGCGGTCTGGGTGCCCTCGTAGGGGCGGCCCTCGCCCTCGC
CCTCGATCTCGAACTCGTGGCCGTTCACGGAGCCCTCCATGTGCACCTTGAAGCGCATGAACTCCTTGAT
GATGGCCATGTTATCCTCCTCGCCCTTGCTCACCATGTATACTCCGGATTGCTT
